>Addgene plasmid #161756 | pcDNA3-erExRai-AKAR2 | depositor full sequence | sequence record 313688 | pcDNA3-erExRai-AKAR2 sequence 6822 bps
GACGGATCGGGAGATCTCCCGATCCCCTATGGTGCACTCTCAGTACAATCTGCTCTGATGCCGCATAGTT
AAGCCAGTATCTGCTCCCTGCTTGTGTGTTGGAGGTCGCTGAGTAGTGCGCGAGCAAAATTTAAGCTACA
ACAAGGCAAGGCTTGACCGACAATTGCATGAAGAATCTGCTTAGGGTTAGGCGTTTTGCGCTGCTTCGCG
ATGTACGGGCCAGATATACGCGTTGACATTGATTATTGACTAGTTATTAATAGTAATCAATTACGGGGTC
ATTAGTTCATAGCCCATATATGGAGTTCCGCGTTACATAACTTACGGTAAATGGCCCGCCTGGCTGACCG
CCCAACGACCCCCGCCCATTGACGTCAATAATGACGTATGTTCCCATAGTAACGCCAATAGGGACTTTCC
ATTGACGTCAATGGGTGGAGTATTTACGGTAAACTGCCCACTTGGCAGTACATCAAGTGTATCATATGCC
AAGTACGCCCCCTATTGACGTCAATGACGGTAAATGGCCCGCCTGGCATTATGCCCAGTACATGACCTTA
TGGGACTTTCCTACTTGGCAGTACATCTACGTATTAGTCATCGCTATTACCATGGTGATGCGGTTTTGGC
AGTACATCAATGGGCGTGGATAGCGGTTTGACTCACGGGGATTTCCAAGTCTCCACCCCATTGACGTCAA
TGGGAGTTTGTTTTGGCACCAAAATCAACGGGACTTTCCAAAATGTCGTAACAACTCCGCCCCATTGACG
CAAATGGGCGGTAGGCGTGTACGGTGGGAGGTCTATATAAGCAGAGCTCTCTGGCTAACTAGAGAACCCA
CTGCTTACTGGCTTATCGAAATTAATACGACTCACTATAGGGAGACCCAAGCTTGGTACCCCTTGCAGCT
TCCAGTTGTCAGGAAGAGAAGGCTCCCATGGACCCTGTGGTGGTGCTGGGGCTCTGTCTCTCCTGTTTGC
TTCTCCTTTCACTCTGGAAACAGAGCTATGGGGGAGGGGATCCCATGCTGCGTCGCGCCACCCTGGTGGA
CGGCGGCACCGGCGGCAGCGAGCTCAGCTTCTGCAACGTCTATATCAAGGCCGACAAGCAGAAGAACGGC
ATCAAGGCGAACTTCAAGATCCGCCACAACATCGAGGACGGCGGCGTGCAGCTCGCCTACCACTACCAGC
AGAACACCCCCATCGGCGACGGCCCCGTGCTGCTGCCCGACAACCACTACCTGAGCGTGCAGTCCAAACT
TTCGAAAGACCCCAACGAGAAGCGCGATCACATGGTCCTGCTGGAGTTCGTGACCGCCGCCGGGATCACT
CTCGGCATGGACGAGCTGTACAAGGGCGGTACCGGAGGGAGCATGGTGAGCAAGGGCGAGGAGCTGTTCA
CCGGGGTGGTGCCCATCCTGGTCGAGCTGGACGGCGACGTAAACGGCCACAAGTTCAGCGTGTCCGGCGA
GGGTGAGGGCGATGCCACCTACGGCAAGCTGACCCTGAAGTTCATCTGCACCACCGGCAAGCTGCCCGTG
CCCTGGCCCACCCTCGTGACCACCCTGACCTACGGCGTGCAGTGCTTCAGCCGCTACCCCGACCACATGA
AGCAGCACGACTTCTTCAAGTCCGCCATGCCCGAAGGCTACATCCAGGAGCGCACCATCTTCTTCAAGGA
CGACGGCAACTACAAGACCCGCGCCGAGGTGAAGTTCGAGGGCGACACCCTGGTGAACCGCATCGAGCTG
AAGGGCATCGACTTCAAGGAGGACGGCAACATCCTGGGGCACAAGCTGGAGTACAACTTGCTGCATAAGT
TTTCTCAAGAACAGATCGGCGAAAACATTGTGTGCAGGGTCATTTGTACCACGGGTCAAATTCCCATCCG
AGATTTGTCAGCTGATATTTCACAAGTGCTTAAGGAAAAACGATCCATAAAGAAAGTTTGGACATTTGGT
AGAAACCCAGCCTGTGACTATCATTTAGGAAACATTTCAAGACTGTCAAATAAGCATTTCCAAATACTAC
TAGGAGAAGACGGTAACCTTTTATTGAATGACATTTCCACTAATGGGACCTGGTTAAATGGGCAAAAAGT
CGAGAAGAACAGCAATCAGTTACTGTCTCAAGGTGATGAAATAACCGTTGGTGTAGGCGTGGAATCAGAT
ATTTTATCTCTGGTCATTTTCATAAACGACAAATTTAAGCAGTGCCTCGAGCAGAACAAAGTTGATCGCT
AGGAATTCTGCAGATATCCATCACACTGGCGGCCGCTCGAGCATGCATCTAGAGGGCCCTATTCTATAGT
GTCACCTAAATGCTAGAGCTCGCTGATCAGCCTCGACTGTGCCTTCTAGTTGCCAGCCATCTGTTGTTTG
CCCCTCCCCCGTGCCTTCCTTGACCCTGGAAGGTGCCACTCCCACTGTCCTTTCCTAATAAAATGAGGAA
ATTGCATCGCATTGTCTGAGTAGGTGTCATTCTATTCTGGGGGGTGGGGTGGGGCAGGACAGCAAGGGGG
AGGATTGGGAAGACAATAGCAGGCATGCTGGGGATGCGGTGGGCTCTATGGCTTCTGAGGCGGAAAGAAC
CAGCTGGGGCTCTAGGGGGTATCCCC
[124 nt withheld, positions 2617-2740]
C
[91 nt withheld, positions 2742-2832]
A
[49 nt withheld, positions 2834-2882]
CCTTTGACGTTGGAGTCCACGTTCTTT
[37 nt withheld, positions 2910-2946]
ACCCTATCTCGGTCTATTCTTTTGATTTATAAGGGATTTTGCCGATTTCGGCCTATTGGTTAAAAAATGA
GCTGATTTAACAAAAATTTAACGCGAATTAATTCTGTGGAATGTGTGTCAGTTAGGGTGTGGAAAGTCCC
CAGGCTCCCCAGCAGGCAGAAGTATGCAAAGCATGCATCTCAATTAGTCAGCAACCAGGTGTGGAAAGTC
CCCAGGCTCCCCAGCAGGCAGAAGTATGCAAAGCATGCATCTCAATTAGTCAGCAACCAGGTGTGGAAAG
TCCCCAGGCTCCCCAGCAGGCAGAAGTATGCAAAGCATGCATCTCAATTAGTCAGCAACCATAGTCCCGC
CCCTAACTCCGCCCATCCCGCCCCTAACTCCGCCCAGTTCCGCCCATTCTCCGCCCCATGGCTGACTAAT
TTTTTTTATTTATGCAGAGGCCGAGGCCGCCTCTGCCTCTGAGCTATTCCAGAAGTAGTGAGGAGGCTTT
TTTGGAGGCCTAGGCTTTTGCAAAAAGCTCCCGGGAGCTTGTATATCCATTTTCGGATCTGATCAAGAGA
CAGGATGAGGATCGTTTCGCATGATTGAACAAGATGGATTGCACGCAGGTTCTCCGGCCGCTTGGGTGGA
GAGGCTATTCGGCTATGACTGGGCACAACAGACAATCGGCTGCTCTGATGCCGCCGTGTTCCGGCTGTCA
GCGCAGGGGCGCCCGGTTCTTTTTGTCAAGACCGACCTGTCCGGTGCCCTGAATGAACTGCAGGACGAGG
CAGCGCGGCTATCGTGGCTGGCCACGACGGGCGTTCCTTGCGCAGCTGTGCTCGACGTTGTCACTGAAGC
GGGAAGGGACTGGCTGCTATTGGGCGAAGTGCCGGGGCAGGATCTCCTGTCATCTCACCTTGCTCCTGCC
GAGAAAGTATCCATCATGGCTGATGCAATGCGGCGGCTGCATACGCTTGATCCGGCTACCTGCCCATTCG
ACCACCAAGCGAAACATCGCATCGAGCGAGCACGTACTCGGATGGAAGCCGGTCTTGTCGATCAGGATGA
TCTGGACGAAGAGCATCAGGGGCTCGCGCCAGCCGAACTGTTCGCCAGGCTCAAGGCGCGCATGCCCGAC
GGCGAGGATCTCGTCGTGACCCATGGCGATGCCTGCTTGCCGAATATCATGGTGGAAAATGGCCGCTTTT
CTGGATTCATCGACTGTGGCCGGCTGGGTGTGGCGGACCGCTATCAGGACATAGCGTTGGCTACCCGTGA
TATTGCTGAAGAGCTTGGCGGCGAATGGGCTGACCGCTTCCTCGTGCTTTACGGTATCGCCGCTCCCGAT
TCGCAGCGCATCGCCTTCTATCGCCTTCTTGACGAGTTCTTCTGAGCGGGACTCTGGGGTTCGAAATGAC
CGACCAAGCGACGCCCAACCTGCCATCACGAGATTTCGATTCCACCGCCGCCTTCTATGAAAGGTTGGGC
TTCGGAATCGTTTTCCGGGACGCCGGCTGGATGATCCTCCAGCGCGGGGATCTCATGCTGGAGTTCTTCG
CCCACCCCAACTTGTTTATTGCAGCTTATAATGGTTACAAATAAAGCAATAGCATCACAAATTTCACAAA
TAAAGCATTTTTTTCACTGCATTCTAGTTGTGGTTTGTCCAAACTCATCAATGTATCTTATCATGTCTGT
ATACCGTCGACCTCTAGCTAGAGCTTGGCGTAATCATGGTCATAGCTGTTTCCTGTGTGAAATTGTTATC
CGCTCACAATTCCACACAACATACGAGCCGGAAGCATAAAGTGTAAAGCCTGGGGTGCCTAATGAGTGAG
CTAACTCACATTAATTGCGTTGCGCTCACTGCCCGCTTTCCAGTCGGGAAACCTGTCGTGCCAGCTGCAT
TAATGAATCGGCCAACGCGCGGGGAGAGGCGGTTTGCGTATTGGGCGCTCTTCCGCTTCCTCGCTCACTG
ACTCGCTGCGCTCGGTCGTTCGGCTGCGGCGAGCGGTATCAGCTCACTCAAAGGCGGTAATACGGTTATC
CACAGAATCAGGGGATAACGCAGGAAAGAACATGTGAGCAAAAGGCCAGCAAAAGGCCAGGAACCGTAAA
AAGGCCGCGTTGCTGGCGTTTTTCCATAGGCTCCGCCCCCCTGACGAGCATCACAAAAATCGACGCTCAA
GTCAGAGGTGGCGAAACCCGACAGGACTATAAAGATACCAGGCGTTTCCCCCTGGAAGCTCCCTCGTGCG
CTCTCCTGTTCCGACCCTGCCGCTTACCGGATACCTGTCCGCCTTTCTCCCTTCGGGAAGCGTGGCGCTT
TCTCATAGCTCACGCTGTAGGTATCTCAGTTCGGTGTAGGTCGTTCGCTCCAAGCTGGGCTGTGTGCACG
AACCCCCCGTTCAGCCCGACCGCTGCGCCTTATCCGGTAACTATCGTCTTGAGTCCAACCCGGTAAGACA
CGACTTATCGCCACTGGCAGCAGCCACTGGTAACAGGATTAGCAGAGCGAGGTATGTAGGCGGTGCTACA
GAGTTCTTGAAGTGGTGGCCTAACTACGGCTACACTAGAAGAACAGTATTTGGTATCTGCGCTCTGCTGA
AGCCAGTTACCTTCGGAAAAAGAGTTGGTAGCTCTTGATCCGGCAAACAAACCACCGCTGGTAGCGGTGG
TTTTTTTGTTTGCAAGCAGCAGATTACGCGCAGAAAAAAAGGATCTCAAGAAGATCCTTTGATCTTTTCT
ACGGGGTCTGACGCTCAGTGGAACGAAAACTCACGTTAAGGGATTTTGGTCATGAGATTATCAAAAAGGA
TCTTCACCTAGATCCTTTTAAATTAAAAATGAAGTTTTAAATCAATCTAAAGTATATATGAGTAAACTTG
GTCTGACAGTTACCAATGCTTAATCAGTGAGGCACCTATCTCAGCGATCTGTCTATTTCGTTCATCCATA
GTTGCCTGACTCCCCGTCGTGTAGATAACTACGATACGGGAGGGCTTACCATCTGGCCCCAGTGCTGCAA
TGATACCGCGAGACCCACGCTCACCGGCTCCAGATTTATCAGCAATAAACCAGCCAGCCGGAAGGGCCGA
GCGCAGAAGTGGTCCTGCAACTTTATCCGCCTCCATCCAGTCTATTAATTGTTGCCGGGAAGCTAGAGTA
AGTAGTTCGCCAGTTAATAGTTTGCGCAACGTTGTTGCCATTGCTACAGGCATCGTGGTGTCACGCTCGT
CGTTTGGTATGGCTTCATTCAGCTCCGGTTCCCAACGATCAAGGCGAGTTACATGATCCCCCATGTTGTG
CAAAAAAGCGGTTAGCTCCTTCGGTCCTCCGATCGTTGTCAGAAGTAAGTTGGCCGCAGTGTTATCACTC
ATGGTTATGGCAGCACTGCATAATTCTCTTACTGTCATGCCATCCGTAAGATGCTTTTCTGTGACTGGTG
AGTACTCAACCAAGTCATTCTGAGAATAGTGTATGCGGCGACCGAGTTGCTCTTGCCCGGCGTCAATACG
GGATAATACCGCGCCACATAGCAGAACTTTAAAAGTGCTCATCATTGGAAAACGTTCTTCGGGGCGAAAA
CTCTCAAGGATCTTACCGCTGTTGAGATCCAGTTCGATGTAACCCACTCGTGCACCCAACTGATCTTCAG
CATCTTTTACTTTCACCAGCGTTTCTGGGTGAGCAAAAACAGGAAGGCAAAATGCCGCAAAAAAGGGAAT
AAGGGCGACACGGAAATGTTGAATACTCATACTCTTCCTTTTTCAATATTATTGAAGCATTTATCAGGGT
TATTGTCTCATGAGCGGATACATATTTGAATGTATTTAGAAAAATAAACAAATAGGGGTTCCGCGCACAT
TTCCCCGAAAAGTGCCACCTGACGTC
Features (pLannotate 1.2.2; 24 found; start..end, strand, type, name):
     28..80      -  misc_feature   bom (fragment): basis of mobility region from pBR322
    235..614     +  enhancer       CMV enhancer: human cytomegalovirus immediate early enhancer
    615..818     +  promoter       CMV promoter: human cytomegalovirus (CMV) immediate early promoter
    814..847     +  LTR            5' LTR (truncated) (fragment): truncated 5' long terminal repeat (LTR) from HIV-1
    863..881     +  promoter       T7 promoter: promoter for bacteriophage T7 RNA polymerase
    938..1018    +  CDS            CYP2C1 (fragment): CP2C1_RABIT - Experimental evidence at protein level: Swiss-Prot protein existence level 1. Cytochromes P450 are a group of heme-thiolate monooxygenases. In liver microsomes, this enzyme is involved in an NADPH-dependent electron transport pathway. It oxidizes a variety of structurally unrelated compounds, including steroids, fatty acids, and xenobiotics. From Oryctolagus cuniculus (Rabbit).
   1085..1807    +  CDS            cEGFP: cEGFP is a basic (constitutively fluorescent) green fluorescent protein published in 2008, derived from Aequorea victoria.
   1808..2239    +  CDS            RAD53 (fragment): RAD53_YEAST - Also known as MEC2, SAD1, SPK1. Experimental evidence at protein level: Swiss-Prot protein existence level 1. Controls S-phase checkpoint as well as G1 and G2 DNA damage checkpoints. Phosphorylates proteins on serine, threonine, and tyrosine. Prevents entry into anaphase and mitotic exit after DNA damage via regulation of the Polo kinase CDC5. Seems to be involved in the phosphorylation of RPH1. From Saccharomyces cerevisiae (strain ATCC 204508 / S288c) (Baker's yeast).
   2303..2321    -  promoter       SP6 promoter: promoter for bacteriophage SP6 RNA polymerase
   2347..2571    +  polyA_signal   bGH poly(A) signal: bovine growth hormone polyadenylation signal
   2575..2596    +  promoter       SV40 promoter (fragment): SV40 enhancer and early promoter
   2617..3045    +  rep_origin     f1 ori (sequence partly withheld): f1 bacteriophage origin of replication; arrow indicates direction of (+) strand synthesis
   3072..3143    +  promoter       SV40 promoter (fragment): SV40 enhancer and early promoter
   3144..3460    +  promoter       SV40 promoter: SV40 enhancer and early promoter
   3527..4318    +  CDS            neo: KKA2_KLEPN - Also known as kan, nptII. Experimental evidence at protein level: Swiss-Prot protein existence level 1. Resistance to kanamycin, neomycin, paromomycin, ribostamycin, butirosin and gentamicin B. From Klebsiella pneumoniae.
   4342..4500    +  CDS            ble (fragment): BLE_KLEPN - Experimental evidence at protein level: Swiss-Prot protein existence level 1. Binding protein with a strong affinity to the bleomycin family of antibiotics. Binds to CL990; an antimitotic-antibiotic compound. From Klebsiella pneumoniae.
   4495..4616    +  polyA_signal   SV40 poly(A) signal: SV40 polyadenylation signal
   4689..4705    -  protein_bind   lac operator: The lac repressor binds to the lac operator to inhibit transcription in E. coli. This inhibition can be relieved by adding lactose or isopropyl-β-D-thiogalactopyranoside (IPTG). lac repressor encoded by lacI
   4713..4743    -  promoter       lac promoter: promoter for the E. coli lac operon
   4758..4779    -  protein_bind   CAP binding site: CAP binding activates transcription in the presence of cAMP. E. coli catabolite activator protein
   4792..4884    -  CDS            lacI (fragment): lac repressor; lacI; The lac repressor binds to the lac operator to inhibit transcription in E. coli. This inhibition can be relieved by adding lactose or isopropyl-β-D-thiogalactopyranoside (IPTG).
   5067..5655    -  rep_origin     ori: high-copy-number ColE1/pMB1/pBR322/pUC origin of replication
   5826..6686    -  CDS            AmpR: β-lactamase; bla; confers resistance to ampicillin, carbenicillin, and related antibiotics
   6687..6791    -  promoter       AmpR promoter: bla
