>Addgene plasmid #161756 | pcDNA3-erExRai-AKAR2 | addgene full sequence | sequence record 317679 | Addgene NGS Result
GACGTCGACGGATCGGGAGATCTCCCGATCCCCTATGGTGCACTCTCAGTACAATCTGCTCTGATGCCGC
ATAGTTAAGCCAGTATCTGCTCCCTGCTTGTGTGTTGGAGGTCGCTGAGTAGTGCGCGAGCAAAATTTAA
GCTACAACAAGGCAAGGCTTGACCGACAATTGCATGAAGAATCTGCTTAGGGTTAGGCGTTTTGCGCTGC
TTCGCGATGTACGGGCCAGATATACGCGTTGACATTGATTATTGACTAGTTATTAATAGTAATCAATTAC
GGGGTCATTAGTTCATAGCCCATATATGGAGTTCCGCGTTACATAACTTACGGTAAATGGCCCGCCTGGC
TGACCGCCCAACGACCCCCGCCCATTGACGTCAATAATGACGTATGTTCCCATAGTAACGCCAATAGGGA
CTTTCCATTGACGTCAATGGGTGGAGTATTTACGGTAAACTGCCCACTTGGCAGTACATCAAGTGTATCA
TATGCCAAGTACGCCCCCTATTGACGTCAATGACGGTAAATGGCCCGCCTGGCATTATGCCCAGTACATG
ACCTTATGGGACTTTCCTACTTGGCAGTACATCTACGTATTAGTCATCGCTATTACCATGGTGATGCGGT
TTTGGCAGTACATCAATGGGCGTGGATAGCGGTTTGACTCACGGGGATTTCCAAGTCTCCACCCCATTGA
CGTCAATGGGAGTTTGTTTTGGCACCAAAATCAACGGGACTTTCCAAAATGTCGTAACAACTCCGCCCCA
TTGACGCAAATGGGCGGTAGGCGTGTACGGTGGGAGGTCTATATAAGCAGAGCTCTCTGGCTAACTAGAG
AACCCACTGCTTACTGGCTTATCGAAATTAATACGACTCACTATAGGGAGACCCAAGCTTGGTACCCCTT
GCAGCTTCCAGTTGTCAGGAAGAGAAGGCTCCCATGGACCCTGTGGTGGTGCTGGGGCTCTGTCTCTCCT
GTTTGCTTCTCCTTTCACTCTGGAAACAGAGCTATGGGGGAGGGGATCCCATGCTGCGTCGCGCCACCCT
GGTGGACGGCGGCACCGGCGGCAGCGAGCTCAGCTTCTGCAACGTCTATATCAAGGCCGACAAGCAGAAG
AACGGCATCAAGGCGAACTTCAAGATCCGCCACAACATCGAGGACGGCGGCGTGCAGCTCGCCTACCACT
ACCAGCAGAACACCCCCATCGGCGACGGCCCCGTGCTGCTGCCCGACAACCACTACCTGAGCGTGCAGTC
CAAACTTTCGAAAGACCCCAACGAGAAGCGCGATCACATGGTCCTGCTGGAGTTCGTGACCGCCGCCGGG
ATCACTCTCGGCATGGACGAGCTGTACAAGGGCGGTACCGGAGGGAGCATGGTGAGCAAGGGCGAGGAGC
TGTTCACCGGGGTGGTGCCCATCCTGGTCGAGCTGGACGGCGACGTAAACGGCCACAAGTTCAGCGTGTC
CGGCGAGGGTGAGGGCGATGCCACCTACGGCAAGCTGACCCTGAAGTTCATCTGCACCACCGGCAAGCTG
CCCGTGCCCTGGCCCACCCTCGTGACCACCCTGACCTACGGCGTGCAGTGCTTCAGCCGCTACCCCGACC
ACATGAAGCAGCACGACTTCTTCAAGTCCGCCATGCCCGAAGGCTACATCCAGGAGCGCACCATCTTCTT
CAAGGACGACGGCAACTACAAGACCCGCGCCGAGGTGAAGTTCGAGGGCGACACCCTGGTGAACCGCATC
GAGCTGAAGGGCATCGACTTCAAGGAGGACGGCAACATCCTGGGGCACAAGCTGGAGTACAACTTGCTGC
ATAAGTTTTCTCAAGAACAGATCGGCGAAAACATTGTGTGCAGGGTCATTTGTACCACGGGTCAAATTCC
CATCCGAGATTTGTCAGCTGATATTTCACAAGTGCTTAAGGAAAAACGATCCATAAAGAAAGTTTGGACA
TTTGGTAGAAACCCAGCCTGTGACTATCATTTAGGAAACATTTCAAGACTGTCAAATAAGCATTTCCAAA
TACTACTAGGAGAAGACGGTAACCTTTTATTGAATGACATTTCCACTAATGGGACCTGGTTAAATGGGCA
AAAAGTCGAGAAGAACAGCAATCAGTTACTGTCTCAAGGTGATGAAATAACCGTTGGTGTAGGCGTGGAA
TCAGATATTTTATCTCTGGTCATTTTCATAAACGACAAATTTAAGCAGTGCCTCGAGCAGAACAAAGTTG
ATCGCTAAGAATTCTGCAGATATCCATCACACTGGCGGCCGCTCGAGCATGCATCTAGAGGGCCCTATTC
TATAGTGTCACCTAAATGCTAGAGCTCGCTGATCAGCCTCGACTGTGCCTTCTAGTTGCCAGCCATCTGT
TGTTTGCCCCTCCCCCGTGCCTTCCTTGACCCTGGAAGGTGCCACTCCCACTGTCCTTTCCTAATAAAAT
GAGGAAATTGCATCGCATTGTCTGAGTAGGTGTCATTCTATTCTGGGGGGTGGGGTGGGGCAGGACAGCA
AGGGGGAGGATTGGGAAGACAATAGCAGGCATGCTGGGGATGCGGTGGGCTCTATGGCTTCTGAGGCGGA
AAGAACCAGCTGGGGCTCTAGGGGGTATCCCC
[124 nt withheld, positions 2623-2746]
C
[91 nt withheld, positions 2748-2838]
A
[49 nt withheld, positions 2840-2888]
CCTTTGACGTTGGAGTCCACGTTCTTT
[37 nt withheld, positions 2916-2952]
ACCCTATCTCGGTCTATTCTTTTGATTTATAAGGGATTTTGCCGATTTCGGCCTATTGGTTAAAAAATGA
GCTGATTTAACAAAAATTTAACGCGAATTAATTCTGTGGAATGTGTGTCAGTTAGGGTGTGGAAAGTCCC
CAGGCTCCCCAGCAGGCAGAAGTATGCAAAGCATGCATCTCAATTAGTCAGCAACCAGGTGTGGAAAGTC
CCCAGGCTCCCCAGCAGGCAGAAGTATGCAAAGCATGCATCTCAATTAGTCAGCAACCAGGTGTGGAAAG
TCCCCAGGCTCCCCAGCAGGCAGAAGTATGCAAAGCATGCATCTCAATTAGTCAGCAACCATAGTCCCGC
CCCTAACTCCGCCCATCCCGCCCCTAACTCCGCCCAGTTCCGCCCATTCTCCGCCCCATGGCTGACTAAT
TTTTTTTATTTATGCAGAGGCCGAGGCCGCCTCTGCCTCTGAGCTATTCCAGAAGTAGTGAGGAGGCTTT
TTTGGAGGCCTAGGCTTTTGCAAAAAGCTCCCGGGAGCTTGTATATCCATTTTCGGATCTGATCAAGAGA
CAGGATGAGGATCGTTTCGCATGATTGAACAAGATGGATTGCACGCAGGTTCTCCGGCCGCTTGGGTGGA
GAGGCTATTCGGCTATGACTGGGCACAACAGACAATCGGCTGCTCTGATGCCGCCGTGTTCCGGCTGTCA
GCGCAGGGGCGCCCGGTTCTTTTTGTCAAGACCGACCTGTCCGGTGCCCTGAATGAACTGCAGGACGAGG
CAGCGCGGCTATCGTGGCTGGCCACGACGGGCGTTCCTTGCGCAGCTGTGCTCGACGTTGTCACTGAAGC
GGGAAGGGACTGGCTGCTATTGGGCGAAGTGCCGGGGCAGGATCTCCTGTCATCTCACCTTGCTCCTGCC
GAGAAAGTATCCATCATGGCTGATGCAATGCGGCGGCTGCATACGCTTGATCCGGCTACCTGCCCATTCG
ACCACCAAGCGAAACATCGCATCGAGCGAGCACGTACTCGGATGGAAGCCGGTCTTGTCGATCAGGATGA
TCTGGACGAAGAGCATCAGGGGCTCGCGCCAGCCGAACTGTTCGCCAGGCTCAAGGCGCGCATGCCCGAC
GGCGAGGATCTCGTCGTGACCCATGGCGATGCCTGCTTGCCGAATATCATGGTGGAAAATGGCCGCTTTT
CTGGATTCATCGACTGTGGCCGGCTGGGTGTGGCGGACCGCTATCAGGACATAGCGTTGGCTACCCGTGA
TATTGCTGAAGAGCTTGGCGGCGAATGGGCTGACCGCTTCCTCGTGCTTTACGGTATCGCCGCTCCCGAT
TCGCAGCGCATCGCCTTCTATCGCCTTCTTGACGAGTTCTTCTGAGCGGGACTCTGGGGTTCGAAATGAC
CGACCAAGCGACGCCCAACCTGCCATCACGAGATTTCGATTCCACCGCCGCCTTCTATGAAAGGTTGGGC
TTCGGAATCGTTTTCCGGGACGCCGGCTGGATGATCCTCCAGCGCGGGGATCTCATGCTGGAGTTCTTCG
CCCACCCCAACTTGTTTATTGCAGCTTATAATGGTTACAAATAAAGCAATAGCATCACAAATTTCACAAA
TAAAGCATTTTTTTCACTGCATTCTAGTTGTGGTTTGTCCAAACTCATCAATGTATCTTATCATGTCTGT
ATACCGTCGACCTCTAGCTAGAGCTTGGCGTAATCATGGTCATAGCTGTTTCCTGTGTGAAATTGTTATC
CGCTCACAATTCCACACAACATACGAGCCGGAAGCATAAAGTGTAAAGCCTGGGGTGCCTAATGAGTGAG
CTAACTCACATTAATTGCGTTGCGCTCACTGCCCGCTTTCCAGTCGGGAAACCTGTCGTGCCAGCTGCAT
TAATGAATCGGCCAACGCGCGGGGAGAGGCGGTTTGCGTATTGGGCGCTCTTCCGCTTCCTCGCTCACTG
ACTCGCTGCGCTCGGTCGTTCGGCTGCGGCGAGCGGTATCAGCTCACTCAAAGGCGGTAATACGGTTATC
CACAGAATCAGGGGATAACGCAGGAAAGAACATGTGAGCAAAAGGCCAGCAAAAGGCCAGGAACCGTAAA
AAGGCCGCGTTGCTGGCGTTTTTCCATAGGCTCCGCCCCCCTGACGAGCATCACAAAAATCGACGCTCAA
GTCAGAGGTGGCGAAACCCGACAGGACTATAAAGATACCAGGCGTTTCCCCCTGGAAGCTCCCTCGTGCG
CTCTCCTGTTCCGACCCTGCCGCTTACCGGATACCTGTCCGCCTTTCTCCCTTCGGGAAGCGTGGCGCTT
TCTCATAGCTCACGCTGTAGGTATCTCAGTTCGGTGTAGGTCGTTCGCTCCAAGCTGGGCTGTGTGCACG
AACCCCCCGTTCAGCCCGACCGCTGCGCCTTATCCGGTAACTATCGTCTTGAGTCCAACCCGGTAAGACA
CGACTTATCGCCACTGGCAGCAGCCACTGGTAACAGGATTAGCAGAGCGAGGTATGTAGGCGGTGCTACA
GAGTTCTTGAAGTGGTGGCCTAACTACGGCTACACTAGAAGAACAGTATTTGGTATCTGCGCTCTGCTGA
AGCCAGTTACCTTCGGAAAAAGAGTTGGTAGCTCTTGATCCGGCAAACAAACCACCGCTGGTAGCGGTGG
TTTTTTTGTTTGCAAGCAGCAGATTACGCGCAGAAAAAAAGGATCTCAAGAAGATCCTTTGATCTTTTCT
ACGGGGTCTGACGCTCAGTGGAACGAAAACTCACGTTAAGGGATTTTGGTCATGAGATTATCAAAAAGGA
TCTTCACCTAGATCCTTTTAAATTAAAAATGAAGTTTTAAATCAATCTAAAGTATATATGAGTAAACTTG
GTCTGACAGTTACCAATGCTTAATCAGTGAGGCACCTATCTCAGCGATCTGTCTATTTCGTTCATCCATA
GTTGCCTGACTCCCCGTCGTGTAGATAACTACGATACGGGAGGGCTTACCATCTGGCCCCAGTGCTGCAA
TGATACCGCGAGACCCACGCTCACCGGCTCCAGATTTATCAGCAATAAACCAGCCAGCCGGAAGGGCCGA
GCGCAGAAGTGGTCCTGCAACTTTATCCGCCTCCATCCAGTCTATTAATTGTTGCCGGGAAGCTAGAGTA
AGTAGTTCGCCAGTTAATAGTTTGCGCAACGTTGTTGCCATTGCTACAGGCATCGTGGTGTCACGCTCGT
CGTTTGGTATGGCTTCATTCAGCTCCGGTTCCCAACGATCAAGGCGAGTTACATGATCCCCCATGTTGTG
CAAAAAAGCGGTTAGCTCCTTCGGTCCTCCGATCGTTGTCAGAAGTAAGTTGGCCGCAGTGTTATCACTC
ATGGTTATGGCAGCACTGCATAATTCTCTTACTGTCATGCCATCCGTAAGATGCTTTTCTGTGACTGGTG
AGTACTCAACCAAGTCATTCTGAGAATAGTGTATGCGGCGACCGAGTTGCTCTTGCCCGGCGTCAATACG
GGATAATACCGCGCCACATAGCAGAACTTTAAAAGTGCTCATCATTGGAAAACGTTCTTCGGGGCGAAAA
CTCTCAAGGATCTTACCGCTGTTGAGATCCAGTTCGATGTAACCCACTCGTGCACCCAACTGATCTTCAG
CATCTTTTACTTTCACCAGCGTTTCTGGGTGAGCAAAAACAGGAAGGCAAAATGCCGCAAAAAAGGGAAT
AAGGGCGACACGGAAATGTTGAATACTCATACTCTTCCTTTTTCAATATTATTGAAGCATTTATCAGGGT
TATTGTCTCATGAGCGGATACATATTTGAATGTATTTAGAAAAATAAACAAATAGGGGTTCCGCGCACAT
TTCCCCGAAAAGTGCCACCT
Features (pLannotate 1.2.2; 24 found; start..end, strand, type, name):
     34..86      -  misc_feature   bom (fragment): basis of mobility region from pBR322
    241..620     +  enhancer       CMV enhancer: human cytomegalovirus immediate early enhancer
    621..824     +  promoter       CMV promoter: human cytomegalovirus (CMV) immediate early promoter
    820..853     +  LTR            5' LTR (truncated) (fragment): truncated 5' long terminal repeat (LTR) from HIV-1
    869..887     +  promoter       T7 promoter: promoter for bacteriophage T7 RNA polymerase
    944..1024    +  CDS            CYP2C1 (fragment): CP2C1_RABIT - Experimental evidence at protein level: Swiss-Prot protein existence level 1. Cytochromes P450 are a group of heme-thiolate monooxygenases. In liver microsomes, this enzyme is involved in an NADPH-dependent electron transport pathway. It oxidizes a variety of structurally unrelated compounds, including steroids, fatty acids, and xenobiotics. From Oryctolagus cuniculus (Rabbit).
   1091..1813    +  CDS            cEGFP: cEGFP is a basic (constitutively fluorescent) green fluorescent protein published in 2008, derived from Aequorea victoria.
   1814..2245    +  CDS            RAD53 (fragment): RAD53_YEAST - Also known as MEC2, SAD1, SPK1. Experimental evidence at protein level: Swiss-Prot protein existence level 1. Controls S-phase checkpoint as well as G1 and G2 DNA damage checkpoints. Phosphorylates proteins on serine, threonine, and tyrosine. Prevents entry into anaphase and mitotic exit after DNA damage via regulation of the Polo kinase CDC5. Seems to be involved in the phosphorylation of RPH1. From Saccharomyces cerevisiae (strain ATCC 204508 / S288c) (Baker's yeast).
   2309..2327    -  promoter       SP6 promoter: promoter for bacteriophage SP6 RNA polymerase
   2353..2577    +  polyA_signal   bGH poly(A) signal: bovine growth hormone polyadenylation signal
   2581..2602    +  promoter       SV40 promoter (fragment): SV40 enhancer and early promoter
   2623..3051    +  rep_origin     f1 ori (sequence partly withheld): f1 bacteriophage origin of replication; arrow indicates direction of (+) strand synthesis
   3078..3149    +  promoter       SV40 promoter (fragment): SV40 enhancer and early promoter
   3150..3466    +  promoter       SV40 promoter: SV40 enhancer and early promoter
   3533..4324    +  CDS            neo: KKA2_KLEPN - Also known as kan, nptII. Experimental evidence at protein level: Swiss-Prot protein existence level 1. Resistance to kanamycin, neomycin, paromomycin, ribostamycin, butirosin and gentamicin B. From Klebsiella pneumoniae.
   4348..4506    +  CDS            ble (fragment): BLE_KLEPN - Experimental evidence at protein level: Swiss-Prot protein existence level 1. Binding protein with a strong affinity to the bleomycin family of antibiotics. Binds to CL990; an antimitotic-antibiotic compound. From Klebsiella pneumoniae.
   4501..4622    +  polyA_signal   SV40 poly(A) signal: SV40 polyadenylation signal
   4695..4711    -  protein_bind   lac operator: The lac repressor binds to the lac operator to inhibit transcription in E. coli. This inhibition can be relieved by adding lactose or isopropyl-β-D-thiogalactopyranoside (IPTG). lac repressor encoded by lacI
   4719..4749    -  promoter       lac promoter: promoter for the E. coli lac operon
   4764..4785    -  protein_bind   CAP binding site: CAP binding activates transcription in the presence of cAMP. E. coli catabolite activator protein
   4798..4890    -  CDS            lacI (fragment): lac repressor; lacI; The lac repressor binds to the lac operator to inhibit transcription in E. coli. This inhibition can be relieved by adding lactose or isopropyl-β-D-thiogalactopyranoside (IPTG).
   5073..5661    -  rep_origin     ori: high-copy-number ColE1/pMB1/pBR322/pUC origin of replication
   5832..6692    -  CDS            AmpR: β-lactamase; bla; confers resistance to ampicillin, carbenicillin, and related antibiotics
   6693..6797    -  promoter       AmpR promoter: bla
