[The description below was written by a language model from this plasmid's Addgene catalogue record and pLannotate feature annotations shown in this document.]
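Description:
pcDNA3-erExRai-AKAR2 is a 6.8 kb mammalian expression plasmid built on the pcDNA3 backbone. It encodes a genetically encoded kinase activity biosensor, ExRai-AKAR2, anchored to the cytosolic face of the endoplasmic reticulum membrane. The plasmid is propagated at high copy in E. coli through a ColE1/pUC-type origin and is selected with ampicillin (AmpR under its own bla promoter). An f1 origin is also present. For selection in mammalian cells, an SV40 early promoter drives the neomycin phosphotransferase gene, which ends in an SV40 poly(A) signal and allows G418 selection of stable transfectants.

The 1.3 kb synthetic insert lies between HindIII and EcoRI sites. It is transcribed from the CMV immediate-early enhancer/promoter and terminated by the bovine growth hormone poly(A) signal. T7 and SP6 promoters flank the cloning region. The open reading frame begins with the N-terminal 27 amino acids of a cytochrome P450, which the feature table matches to rabbit CYP2C1 and which serves as the ER-targeting membrane anchor. A short unannotated stretch follows, which in AKAR-type sensors would be expected to hold the kinase substrate peptide, although the record does not say so. Next come a GFP-derived fluorescent protein (annotated as cEGFP) and a fragment of yeast Rad53, which corresponds to the phosphoamino acid-binding FHA domain typical of this sensor family. In such designs, phosphorylation of the substrate promotes its binding to the FHA domain and alters the fluorescence of the intervening fluorophore.

Both the depositor sequence and the repository-determined sequence are 6,822 nt and carry the same features, offset by six bases in numbering. The construct is intended for live-cell imaging of kinase activity localized at the ER surface.
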