Addgene plasmid #161756: pcDNA3-erExRai-AKAR2
Purpose: ExRai-AKAR2 targeted to the cytosolic face of the ER membrane.
Depositing lab: Jin Zhang. Depositing organization: University of California, San Diego (UCSD). Publication: An ultrasensitive biosensor for high-resolution kinase activity imaging in awake mice. Zhang JF, Liu B, Hong I, Mo A, Roth RH, Tenner B, Lin W, Zhang JZ, Molina RS, Drobizhev M, Hughes TE, Tian L, Huganir RL, Mehta S, Zhang J. Nat Chem Biol. 2020 Sep 28. pii: 10.1038/s41589-020-00660-y. doi: 10.1038/s41589-020-00660-y. PubMed 32989297.
Backbone
  Vector backbone: pcDNA3
  Backbone manufacturer: Invitrogen
  Backbone size w/o insert (bp): 5517
  Total vector size (bp): 6822
  Vector type: Mammalian Expression
  Selectable markers: Neomycin (select with G418)
Growth in bacteria
  Bacterial resistance: Ampicillin, 100 μg/mL
  Growth temperature: 37°C
  Growth strain: DH5alpha
  Copy number: High Copy
Gene/Insert
  Gene/Insert name: CYP450-ExRai-AKAR2
  Species: Synthetic
  Insert size (bp): 1305
  Promoter: CMV
  Tag / fusion protein: N-terminal 27 amino acids from CYP450 (N terminal on insert)
  Cloning method: Restriction Enzyme; 5′ cloning site HindIII (not destroyed); 3′ cloning site EcoRI (not destroyed)
  Sequencing primers: 5′ CMV forward; 3′ BGH reverse
Terms and licenses: Academic/Nonprofit Terms; Industry Terms: Not Available to Industry
How to cite: pcDNA3-erExRai-AKAR2 was a gift from Jin Zhang (Addgene plasmid # 161756 ; http://n2t.net/addgene:161756 ; RRID:Addgene_161756)
